Addgene plasmid #232435: pU6_rd12_pegRNA_(PP7-C4-Q1)
Purpose: pegRNA with optimized 3' modifications to correct the rd12 mutation
Depositing lab: Gil Westmeyer. Publication: Engineered nucleocytosolic vehicles for loading of programmable editors. Geilenkeuser J, Armbrust N, Steinmassl E, Du SW, Schmidt S, Binder EMH, Li Y, Warsing NW, Wendel SV, von der Linde F, Schiele EM, Niu X, Stroppel L, Berezin O, Santl TH, Orschmann T, Nelson K, Gruber C, Palczewska G, Menezes CR, Risaliti E, Engfer ZJ, Koleci N, Schmidts A, Geerlof A, Palczewski K, Westmeyer GG, Truong DJ. Cell. 2025 May 15;188(10):2637-2655.e31. doi: 10.1016/j.cell.2025.03.015. Epub 2025 Apr 9. PubMed 40209705.
Backbone
  Vector backbone: phU6
  Vector type: CRISPR
Growth in bacteria
  Bacterial resistance: Ampicillin, 100 μg/mL
  Growth temperature: 37°C
  Growth strain: NEB Stable
  Copy number: Unknown
Gene/Insert
  Gene/Insert name: 3'-PP7-tagged pegRNA for rd12 correction driven by human U6 promoter
  gRNA/shRNA sequence: Spacer, g+GAGCCCTGGCCCACATCAG; RTT-PBS, AGTCTCCTCCGATGTGGGC
  Species: Synthetic; Multiple
  Promoter: U6
  Cloning method: Unknown
  Sequencing primers: 5′ GAGGGCCTATTTCCCATGATT
Terms and licenses: Academic/Nonprofit Terms; Industry Terms: Not Available to Industry
Depositor comments: HELMHOLTZ MUNICH has filed a patent (PCT/EP2025/053730) disclosing the capabilities of Material, and retains ownership rights to pU6_rd12_pegRNA_(PP7-C4-Q1) Material. Recipient agrees not to file for any intellectual property protection for Material. Please note that any use of the Material or the HELMHOLTZ MUNICH Information for any commercial purpose - or by, on behalf of or in collaboration with any for-profit entity - requires a license from HELMHOLTZ MUNICH. To obtain such a license, please contact HELMHOLTZ MUNICH by directing your request to:
How to cite: pU6_rd12_pegRNA_(PP7-C4-Q1) was a gift from Gil Westmeyer (Addgene plasmid # 232435 ; http://n2t.net/addgene:232435 ; RRID:Addgene_232435)
