[The description below was written by a language model from this plasmid's Addgene catalogue record and pLannotate feature annotations shown in this document.]
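Description:
pU6_rd12_pegRNA_(PP7-C4-Q1) is a small (about 3.5 kb) CRISPR guide-expression plasmid built on the phU6 backbone, which the feature table shows to be a pBluescript/pUC-type cloning vector. It is propagated in E. coli through a high-copy ColE1/pUC origin and selected with ampicillin via the β-lactamase gene and its native promoter. Backbone remnants include an f1 phage origin, fragments of lacZα and lacI, the lac promoter/operator with a CAP site, flanking T7 and T3 promoters, and multiple cloning site fragments. An FRT site is annotated at the end of the sequence record, just upstream of the U6 cassette on the circular map; the record gives no role for it.

The payload is a single RNA polymerase III transcription unit in which the human U6 promoter drives a prime editing guide RNA (pegRNA). The transcript consists of a spacer, the Streptococcus pyogenes Cas9 scaffold (annotated as a tracrRNA fragment) and a 3' extension containing the reverse-transcriptase template and primer binding site, which together specify the edit that corrects the rd12 mutation. Downstream of this extension the pegRNA carries "optimized 3' modifications", named PP7-C4-Q1, which include a PP7 tag. PP7 is a phage RNA hairpin bound by the PP7 coat protein and is generally used to recruit or tether RNAs. The record does not define the C4 and Q1 elements, and the short "CRISPR direct repeat" annotation in this region may simply be an automated match to one of these structured motifs.

The plasmid encodes no editor protein, so it must be paired with a separately supplied prime editor. The associated publication concerns engineered vehicles for loading programmable editors, which suggests the PP7 tag serves that loading, although the record does not say so explicitly.
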