Features (pLannotate 1.2.2; 17 found; start..end, strand, type, name):
      6..23      +  misc_feature   MCS (fragment): pUC18/19 multiple cloning site
     48..288     +  promoter       U6 promoter: RNA polymerase III promoter for human U6 snRNA
    335..402     +  misc_RNA       tracrRNA (fragment): trans-activating CRISPR RNA for the Streptococcus pyogenes CRISPR/Cas9 system
    461..488     +  ncRNA          CRISPR-DR4: Accession: RF01317 - CRISPR RNA direct repeat element
    533..550     -  misc_feature   MCS (fragment): pBluescript multiple cloning site
    560..578     -  promoter       T7 promoter: promoter for bacteriophage T7 RNA polymerase
    586..741     +  CDS            lacZα (fragment): LacZα fragment of β-galactosidase; lacZ fragment
    746..1201    +  rep_origin     f1 ori (sequence partly withheld): f1 bacteriophage origin of replication; arrow indicates direction of (+) strand synthesis
   1227..1331    +  promoter       AmpR promoter: bla
   1332..2192    +  CDS            AmpR: β-lactamase; bla; confers resistance to ampicillin, carbenicillin, and related antibiotics
   2363..2951    +  rep_origin     ori: high-copy-number ColE1/pMB1/pBR322/pUC origin of replication
   3134..3226    +  CDS            lacI (fragment): lac repressor; lacI; The lac repressor binds to the lac operator to inhibit transcription in E. coli. This inhibition can be relieved by adding lactose or isopropyl-β-D-thiogalactopyranoside (IPTG).
   3239..3260    +  protein_bind   CAP binding site: CAP binding activates transcription in the presence of cAMP. E. coli catabolite activator protein
   3275..3305    +  promoter       lac promoter: promoter for the E. coli lac operon
   3313..3329    +  protein_bind   lac operator: The lac repressor binds to the lac operator to inhibit transcription in E. coli. This inhibition can be relieved by adding lactose or isopropyl-β-D-thiogalactopyranoside (IPTG). lac repressor encoded by lacI
   3374..3392    +  promoter       T3 promoter: promoter for bacteriophage T3 RNA polymerase
   3416..3463    +  protein_bind   FRT: FLP-mediated recombination occurs in the 8-bp core sequence TCTAGAAA (Turan and Bode, 2011). FLP recombinase from the Saccharomyces cerevisiae 2μ plasmid
>Addgene plasmid #232435 | pU6_rd12_pegRNA_(PP7-C4-Q1) | addgene full sequence | sequence record 462758 | Addgene NGS Result
ATAAAACCTGCAGGCATGCAAGCGATCGCGGGGCCGCCCCCTTCACCGAGGGCCTATTTCCCATGATTCC
TTCATATTTGCATATACGATACAAGGCTGTTAGAGAGATAATTGGAATTAATTTGACTGTAAACACAAAG
ATATTAGTACAAAATACGTGACGTAGAAAGTAATAATTTCTTGGGTAGTTTGCAGTTTTAAAATTATGTT
TTAAAATGGACTATCATATGCTTACCGTAACTTGAAAGTATTTCGATTTCTTGGCTTTATATATCTTGTG
GAAAGGACGAAACACCGGAGCCCTGGCCCACATCAGGTTTCAGAGCTATGCTGGAAACAGCATAGCAAGT
TGAAATAAGGCTAGTCCGTTATCAACTTGAAAAAGTGGCACCGAGTCGGTGCTAGTCTCCTCCGATGTGG
GCCAATTCCGACCAGAAGATATGGCTTCGGTTGGAATTGAAGTTCACTGCCGTATAGGCAGCTAAGAAAC
GCGGTTCTATCTAGTTACGCGTTAAACCAACTAGAATTTTTTACTAGTTCTAGAGCGGCCCCAATTCGCC
CTATAGTGAGTCGTATTACGCGCGCTCACTGGCCGTCGTTTTACAACGTCGTGACTGGGAAAACCCTGGC
GTTACCCAACTTAATCGCCTTGCAGCACATCCCCCTTTCGCCAGCTGGCGTAATAGCGAAGAGGCCCGCA
CCGATCGCCCTTCCCAACAGTTGCGCAGCCTGAATGGCGAATGGG
[59 nt withheld, positions 746-804]
ACC
[62 nt withheld, positions 808-869]
C
[91 nt withheld, positions 871-961]
A
[49 nt withheld, positions 963-1011]
CCTTTGACGTTGGAGTCCACGTTCTTT
[37 nt withheld, positions 1039-1075]
ACCCTATCTCGGTCTATTCTTTTGATTTATAAGGGATTTTGCCGATTTCGGCCTATTGGTTAAAAAATGA
GCTGATTTAACAAAAATTTAACGCGAATTTTAACAAAATATTAACGCTTACAATTTAGGTGGCACTTTTC
GGGGAAATGTGCGCGGAACCCCTATTTGTTTATTTTTCTAAATACATTCAAATATGTATCCGCTCATGAG
ACAATAACCCTGATAAATGCTTCAATAATATTGAAAAAGGAAGAGTATGAGTATTCAACATTTCCGTGTC
GCCCTTATTCCCTTTTTTGCGGCATTTTGCCTTCCTGTTTTTGCTCACCCAGAAACGCTGGTGAAAGTAA
AAGATGCTGAAGATCAGTTGGGTGCACGAGTGGGTTACATCGAACTGGATCTCAACAGCGGTAAGATCCT
TGAGAGTTTTCGCCCCGAAGAACGTTTTCCAATGATGAGCACTTTTAAAGTTCTGCTATGTGGCGCGGTA
TTATCCCGTATTGACGCCGGGCAAGAGCAACTCGGTCGCCGCATACACTATTCTCAGAATGACTTGGTTG
AGTACTCACCAGTCACAGAAAAGCATCTTACGGATGGCATGACAGTAAGAGAATTATGCAGTGCTGCCAT
AACCATGAGTGATAACACTGCGGCCAACTTACTTCTGACAACGATCGGAGGACCGAAGGAGCTAACCGCT
TTTTTGCACAACATGGGGGATCATGTAACTCGCCTTGATCGTTGGGAACCGGAGCTGAATGAAGCCATAC
CAAACGACGAGCGTGACACCACGATGCCTGTAGCAATGGCAACAACGTTGCGCAAACTATTAACTGGCGA
ACTACTTACTCTAGCTTCCCGGCAACAATTAATAGACTGGATGGAGGCGGATAAAGTTGCAGGACCACTT
CTGCGCTCGGCCCTTCCGGCTGGCTGGTTTATTGCTGATAAATCTGGAGCCGGTGAGCGTGGGTCTCGCG
GTATCATTGCAGCACTGGGGCCAGATGGTAAGCCCTCCCGTATCGTAGTTATCTACACGACGGGGAGTCA
GGCAACTATGGATGAACGAAATAGACAGATCGCTGAGATAGGTGCCTCACTGATTAAGCATTGGTAACTG
TCAGACCAAGTTTACTCATATATACTTTAGATTGATTTAAAACTTCATTTTTAATTTAAAAGGATCTAGG
TGAAGATCCTTTTTGATAATCTCATGACCAAAATCCCTTAACGTGAGTTTTCGTTCCACTGAGCGTCAGA
CCCCGTAGAAAAGATCAAAGGATCTTCTTGAGATCCTTTTTTTCTGCGCGTAATCTGCTGCTTGCAAACA
AAAAAACCACCGCTACCAGCGGTGGTTTGTTTGCCGGATCAAGAGCTACCAACTCTTTTTCCGAAGGTAA
CTGGCTTCAGCAGAGCGCAGATACCAAATACTGTTCTTCTAGTGTAGCCGTAGTTAGGCCACCACTTCAA
GAACTCTGTAGCACCGCCTACATACCTCGCTCTGCTAATCCTGTTACCAGTGGCTGCTGCCAGTGGCGAT
AAGTCGTGTCTTACCGGGTTGGACTCAAGACGATAGTTACCGGATAAGGCGCAGCGGTCGGGCTGAACGG
GGGGTTCGTGCACACAGCCCAGCTTGGAGCGAACGACCTACACCGAACTGAGATACCTACAGCGTGAGCT
ATGAGAAAGCGCCACGCTTCCCGAAGGGAGAAAGGCGGACAGGTATCCGGTAAGCGGCAGGGTCGGAACA
GGAGAGCGCACGAGGGAGCTTCCAGGGGGAAACGCCTGGTATCTTTATAGTCCTGTCGGGTTTCGCCACC
TCTGACTTGAGCGTCGATTTTTGTGATGCTCGTCAGGGGGGCGGAGCCTATGGAAAAACGCCAGCAACGC
GGCCTTTTTACGGTTCCTGGCCTTTTGCTGGCCTTTTGCTCACATGTTCTTTCCTGCGTTATCCCCTGAT
TCTGTGGATAACCGTATTACCGCCTTTGAGTGAGCTGATACCGCTCGCCGCAGCCGAACGACCGAGCGCA
GCGAGTCAGTGAGCGAGGAAGCGGAAGAGCGCCCAATACGCAAACCGCCTCTCCCCGCGCGTTGGCCGAT
TCATTAATGCAGCTGGCACGACAGGTTTCCCGACTGGAAAGCGGGCAGTGAGCGCAACGCAATTAATGTG
AGTTAGCTCACTCATTAGGCACCCCAGGCTTTACACTTTATGCTCCCGGCTCGTATGTTGTGTGGAATTG
TGAGCGGATAACAATTTCACACAGGAAACAGCTATGACCATGATTACGCCAAGCGCGCAATTAACCCTCA
CTAAAGGGAACAAAAGCTGGAAACATGCATGAAGTTCCTATTCCGAAGTTCCTATTCTCTAGAAAGTATA
GGAACTTC
